Addgene plasmid #163098: pRD129
Purpose: Expression of mEos3.2_H-NSdbd in Escherichia coli (and, potentially, other bacteria)
Depositing lab: Remus Dame. Depositing organization: Leiden University. Publication: HI-NESS: a family of genetically encoded DNA labels based on a bacterial nucleoid-associated protein. Rashid FM, Mahlandt E, van der Vaart M, Boer DEC, Varela Alvarez M, Henneman B, Brocken DJW, Voskamp P, Blok AJ, Shimizu TS, Meijer AH, Luijsterburg MS, Goedhart J, Cremazy FGE, Dame RT. Nucleic Acids Res. 2021 Nov 4. pii: 6414584. doi: 10.1093/nar/gkab993. PubMed 34734265.
Backbone
  Vector backbone: pBAD33
  Backbone size w/o insert (bp): 5351
  Vector type: Bacterial Expression
Growth in bacteria
  Bacterial resistance: Chloramphenicol, 25 μg/mL
  Growth temperature: 37°C
  Growth strain: DH5alpha
  Copy number: Low Copy
Gene/Insert
  Gene/Insert name: mEos3.2_H-NSdbd (alt name: mEos3.2 HI-NESS)
  Species: Synthetic
  Insert size (bp): 855
  Promoter: araBAD promoter
  Cloning method: Gibson Cloning
Terms and licenses: Academic/Nonprofit Terms; Industry Terms: Not Available to Industry
How to cite: pRD129 was a gift from Remus Dame (Addgene plasmid # 163098 ; http://n2t.net/addgene:163098 ; RRID:Addgene_163098)
