[The description below was written by a language model from this plasmid's Addgene catalogue record and pLannotate feature annotations shown in this document.]
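Description:
pRD129 is a bacterial expression plasmid built on the pBAD33 backbone for arabinose-inducible production of mEos3.2_H-NSdbd, also called mEos3.2 HI-NESS, in Escherichia coli and potentially other bacteria. The sequenced plasmid is about 6.2 kb. It replicates from the p15A origin, which the catalogue lists as low copy and which is compatible with ColE1-type plasmids in the same cell. Selection is by chloramphenicol through a cat gene driven by its own promoter. The feature table also picks up several backbone remnants: truncated β-lactamase and tetracycline-resistance fragments, partial ColE1-type and RSF origin matches, an IS1 fragment, and an M13 phage origin. The resistance and origin fragments are incomplete, and the record gives chloramphenicol as the only selection.

The payload is a synthetic 855 bp fusion inserted by Gibson assembly downstream of the araBAD promoter. It joins the coding sequence of mEos3.2, a monomeric green-to-red photoconvertible fluorescent protein, directly to a short fragment of the E. coli hns gene that the insert name identifies as the DNA-binding domain of the nucleoid-associated protein H-NS. The divergently transcribed araC gene encodes the regulator that represses the promoter without L-arabinose and activates it when the sugar is present, giving tunable expression. Transcription ends at the rrnB T1 and T2 terminators downstream of a residual multiple cloning site. The fusion belongs to the HI-NESS family of genetically encoded DNA labels, in which the H-NS domain tethers the fluorescent protein to DNA. This makes the construct suited to visualising the bacterial nucleoid in live cells. The photoconvertible reporter is of a kind commonly used in single-molecule localisation imaging, although the record does not specify particular applications.
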