Features (pLannotate 1.2.2; 20 found; start..end, strand, type, name):
     96..974     -  CDS            araC: L-arabinose regulatory protein; araC
   1001..1285    +  promoter       araBAD promoter: araBAD; promoter of the L-arabinose operon of E. coli; the araC regulatory gene is transcribed in the opposite direction (Guzman et al., 1995)
   1329..2006    +  CDS            mEos3.2: mEos3.2 is a photoconvertible green/yellow fluorescent protein published in 2012, derived from Lobophyllia hemprichii. It is reported to be a rapidly-maturing monomer with moderate acid sensitivity.
   2007..2180    +  CDS            hns (fragment): HNS_ECOLI - Also known as bglY From Escherichia coli (strain K12).
   2186..2216    +  misc_feature   MCS (fragment): pUC18/19 multiple cloning site
   2300..2415    +  ncRNA          5S rRNA: Accession: RF00001 - 5S ribosomal RNA
   2419..2505    +  terminator     rrnB T1 terminator: Escherichia coli rrnB; transcription terminator T1 from the E. coli rrnB gene
   2597..2624    +  terminator     rrnB T2 terminator: transcription terminator T2 from the E. coli rrnB gene
   2643..2734    +  promoter       AmpR promoter: bla
   2735..2854    +  CDS            AmpR (fragment): β-lactamase; bla; confers resistance to ampicillin, carbenicillin, and related antibiotics
   2855..3149    +  CDS            bla(M) (fragment): β-lactamase lacking the signal sequence; bla(M); allows cytosolic expression of β-lactamase
   3192..3572    +  rep_origin     M13 ori (sequence partly withheld): M13 bacteriophage origin of replication; arrow indicates direction of (+) strand synthesis
   3758..3991    +  rep_origin     ori (fragment): high-copy-number ColE1/pMB1/pBR322/pUC origin of replication
   4203..4862    -  CDS            CmR: chloramphenicol acetyltransferase; cat; confers resistance to chloramphenicol
   4863..4965    -  promoter       cat promoter: promoter of the E. coli cat gene encoding chloramphenicol acetyltransferase
   5086..5229    +  mobile_element IS1 (fragment): prokaryotic transposable element IS1
   5348..5403    -  rep_origin     RSF ori (fragment): Plasmids containing the RSF 1030 origin of replication can be propagated in E. coli cells that contain additional plasmids with compatible origins.
   5491..6036    -  rep_origin     p15A ori: Plasmids containing the medium-copy-number p15A origin of replication can be propagated in E. coli cells that contain a second plasmid with the ColE1 origin.
   6073..6193    -  CDS            TcR (fragment): tetracycline efflux protein; tet; confers resistance to tetracycline
   6203..6       +  promoter       tet promoter (fragment) (across the origin): E. coli promoter for tetracycline efflux protein gene
>Addgene plasmid #163098 | pRD129 | addgene full sequence | sequence record 321839 | Addgene NGS Result
ATCGATGCATAATGTGCCTGTCAAATGGACGAAGCAGGGATTCTGCAAACCCTATGCTACTCCGTCAAGC
CGTCAATTGTCTGATTCGTTACCAATTATGACAACTTGACGGCTACATCATTCACTTTTTCTTCACAACC
GGCACGGAACTCGCTCGGGCTGGCCCCGGTGCATTTTTTAAATACCCGCGAGAAATAGAGTTGATCGTCA
AAACCAACATTGCGACCGACGGTGGCGATAGGCATCCGGGTGGTGCTCAAAAGCAGCTTCGCCTGGCTGA
TACGTTGGTCCTCGCGCCAGCTTAAGACGCTAATCCCTAACTGCTGGCGGAAAAGATGTGACAGACGCGA
CGGCGACAAGCAAACATGCTGTGCGACGCTGGCGATATCAAAATTGCTGTCTGCCAGGTGATCGCTGATG
TACTGACAAGCCTCGCGTACCCGATTATCCATCGGTGGATGGAGCGACTCGTTAATCGCTTCCATGCGCC
GCAGTAACAATTGCTCAAGCAGATTTATCGCCAGCAGCTCCGAATAGCGCCCTTCCCCTTGCCCGGCGTT
AATGATTTGCCCAAACAGGTCGCTGAAATGCGGCTGGTGCGCTTCATCCGGGCGAAAGAACCCCGTATTG
GCAAATATTGACGGCCAGTTAAGCCATTCATGCCAGTAGGCGCGCGGACGAAAGTAAACCCACTGGTGAT
ACCATTCGCGAGCCTCCGGATGACGACCGTAGTGATGAATCTCTCCTGGCGGGAACAGCAAAATATCACC
CGGTCGGCAAACAAATTCTCGTCCCTGATTTTTCACCACCCCCTGACCGCGAATGGTGAGATTGAGAATA
TAACCTTTCATTCCCAGCGGTCGGTCGATAAAAAAATCGAGATAACCGTTGGCCTCAATCGGCGTTAAAC
CCGCCACCAGATGGGCATTAAACGAGTATCCCGGCAGCAGGGGATCATTTTGCGCTTCAGCCATACTTTT
CATACTCCCGCCATTCAGAGAAGAAACCAATTGTCCATATTGCATCAGACATTGCCGTCACTGCGTCTTT
TACTGGCTCTTCTCGCTAACCAAACCGGTAACCCCGCTTATTAAAAGCATTCTGTAACAAAGCGGGACCA
AAGCCATGACAAAAACGCGTAACAAAAGTGTCTATAATCACGGCAGAAAAGTCCACATTGATTATTTGCA
CGGCGTCACACTTTGCTATGCCATAGCATTTTTATCCATAAGATTAGCGGATCCTACCTGACGCTTTTTA
TCGCAACTCTCTACTGTTTCTCCATACCCGTTTTTTTGGGCTAGCGAATTCGAGCTCAGGAGTGTGAAAT
GAGTGCGATTAAGCCAGACATGAAGATCAAACTCCGTATGGAAGGCAACGTAAACGGGCACCACTTTGTG
ATCGACGGAGATGGTACAGGCAAGCCTTTTGAGGGAAAACAGAGTATGGATCTTGAAGTCAAAGAGGGCG
GACCTCTGCCTTTTGCCTTTGATATCCTGACCACTGCATTCCATTACGGCAACAGGGTATTCGCCAAATA
TCCAGACAACATACAAGACTATTTTAAGCAGTCGTTTCCTAAGGGGTATTCGTGGGAACGAAGCTTGACT
TTCGAAGACGGGGGCATTTGCAACGCCAGAAACGACATAACAATGGAAGGGGACACTTTCTATAATAAAG
TTCGATTTTATGGTACCAACTTTCCCGCCAATGGTCCAGTTATGCAGAAGAAGACGCTGAAATGGGAGCC
CTCCACTGAGAAAATGTATGTGCGTGATGGAGTGCTGACGGGTGATATTGAGATGGCTTTGTTGCTTGAA
GGAAATGCCCATTACCGATGTGACTTCAGAACTACTTACAAAGCTAAGGAGAAGGGTGTCAAGTTACCAG
GCGCCCACTTTGTGGACCACTGCATTGAGATTTTAAGCCATGACAAAGATTACAACAAGGTTAAGCTGTA
TGAGCATGCTGTTGCTCATTCTGGATTGCCTGACAATGCAAGACGAGCTGCCGTTAAATCTGGCACCAAA
GCTAAACGTGCTCAGCGTCCGGCAAAATATAGCTACGTTGACGAAAACGGCGAAACTAAAACCTGGACTG
GCCAAGGCCGTACTCCAGCTGTAATCAAAAAAGCAATGGATGAGCAAGGTAAATCCCTCGACGATTTCCT
GATCAAGCAATAAAGCTCTAGAGTCGACCTGCAGGCATGCAAGCTTGGCTGTTTTGGCGGATGAGAGAAG
ATTTTCAGCCTGATACAGATTAAATCAGAACGCAGAAGCGGTCTGATAAAACAGAATTTGCCTGGCGGCA
GTAGCGCGGTGGTCCCACCTGACCCCATGCCGAACTCAGAAGTGAAACGCCGTAGCGCCGATGGTAGTGT
GGGGTCTCCCCATGCGAGAGTAGGGAACTGCCAGGCATCAAATAAAACGAAAGGCTCAGTCGAAAGACTG
GGCCTTTCGTTTTATCTGTTGTTTGTCGGTGAACGCTCTCCTGAGTAGGACAAATCCGCCGGGAGCGGAT
TTGAACGTTGCGAAGCAACGGCCCGGAGGGTGGCGGGCAGGACGCCCGCCATAAACTGCCAGGCATCAAA
TTAAGCAGAAGGCCATCCTGACGGATGGCCTTTTTGCGTTTCTACAAACTCTTTTGTTTATTTTTCTAAA
TACATTCAAATATGTATCCGCTCATGAGACAATAACCCTGATAAATGCTTCAATAATATTGAAAAAGGAA
GAGTATGAGTATTCAACATTTCCGTGTCGCCCTTATTCCCTTTTTTGCGGCATTTTGCCTTCCTGTTTTT
GCTCACCCAGAAACGCTGGTGAAAGTAAAAGATGCTGAAGATCAGTTGGGTGCAGCAAACTATTAACTGG
CGAACTACTTACTCTAGCTTCCCGGCAACAATTAATAGACTGGATGGAGGCGGATAAAGTTGCAGGACCA
CTTCTGCGCTCGGCCCTTCCGGCTGGCTGGTTTATTGCTGATAAATCTGGAGCCGGTGAGCGTGGGTCTC
GCGGTATCATTGCAGCACTGGGGCCAGATGGTAAGCCCTCCCGTATCGTAGTTATCTACACGACGGGGAG
TCAGGCAACTATGGATGAACGAAATAGACAGATCGCTGAGATAGGTGCCTCACTGATTAAGCATTGGTAA
CTGTCAGACCAAGTTTACTCATATATACTTTAGATTGATT
[125 nt withheld, positions 3191-3315]
C
[141 nt withheld, positions 3317-3457]
CCTTTGACGTTGGAGTCCACGTTCTTT
[37 nt withheld, positions 3485-3521]
ACCCTATCTCGGGCTATTCTTTTGATTTATAAGGGATTTTGCCGATTTCGGCCTATTGGTTAAAAAATGA
GCTGATTTAACAAAAATTTAACGCGAATTTTAACAAAATATTAACGTTTACAATTTAAAAGGATCTAGGT
GAAGATCCTTTTTGATAATCTCATGACCAAAATCCCTTAACGTGAGTTTTCGTTCCACTGAGCGTCAGAC
CCCGTAGAAAAGATCAAAGGATCTTCTTGAGATCCTTTTTTTCTGCGCGTAATCTGCTGCTTGCAAACAA
AAAAACCACCGCTACCAGCGGTGGTTTGTTTGCCGGATCAAGAGCTACCAACTCTTTTTCCGAAGGTAAC
TGGCTTCAGCAGAGCGCAGATACCAAATACTGTCCTTCTAGTGTAGCCGTAGTTAGGCCACCACTTCAAG
AACTCTGTAGCACCGCCTACATACCTCGCTCTGCTAATCCTGTTACCAGTCAGGCATTTGAGAAGCACAC
GGTCACACTGCTTCCGGTAGTCAATAAACCGGTAAACCAGCAATAGACATAAGCGGCTATTTAACGACCC
TGCCCTGAACCGACGACCGGGTCGAATTTGCTTTCGAATTTCTGCCATTCATCCGCTTATTATCACTTAT
TCAGGCGTAGCAACCAGGCGTTTAAGGGCACCAATAACTGCCTTAAAAAAATTACGCCCCGCCCTGCCAC
TCATCGCAGTACTGTTGTAATTCATTAAGCATTCTGCCGACATGGAAGCCATCACAAACGGCATGATGAA
CCTGAATCGCCAGCGGCATCAGCACCTTGTCGCCTTGCGTATAATATTTGCCCATGGTGAAAACGGGGGC
GAAGAAGTTGTCCATATTGGCCACGTTTAAATCAAAACTGGTGAAACTCACCCAGGGATTGGCTGAGACG
AAAAACATATTCTCAATAAACCCTTTAGGGAAATAGGCCAGGTTTTCACCGTAACACGCCACATCTTGCG
AATATATGTGTAGAAACTGCCGGAAATCGTCGTGGTATTCACTCCAGAGCGATGAAAACGTTTCAGTTTG
CTCATGGAAAACGGTGTAACAAGGGTGAACACTATCCCATATCACCAGCTCACCGTCTTTCATTGCCATA
CGGAATTCCGGATGAGCATTCATCAGGCGGGCAAGAATGTGAATAAAGGCCGGATAAAACTTGTGCTTAT
TTTTCTTTACGGTCTTTAAAAAGGCCGTAATATCCAGCTGAACGGTCTGGTTATAGGTACATTGAGCAAC
TGACTGAAATGCCTCAAAATGTTCTTTACGATGCCATTGGGATATATCAACGGTGGTATATCCAGTGATT
TTTTTCTCCATTTTAGCTTCCTTAGCTCCTGAAAATCTCGATAACTCAAAAAATACGCCCGGTAGTGATC
TTATTTCATTATGGTGAAAGTTGGAACCTCTTACGTGCCGATCAACGTCTCATTTTCGCCAAAAGTTGGC
CCAGGGCTTCCCGGTATCAACAGGGACACCAGGATTTATTTATTCTGCGAAGTGATCTTCCGTCACAGGT
ATTTATTCGGCGCAAAGTGCGTCGGGTGATGCTGCCAACTTACTGATTTAGTGTATGATGGTGTTTTTGA
GGTGCTCCAGTGGCTTCTGTTTCTATCAGCTGTCCCTCCTGTTCAGCTACTGACGGGGTGGTGCGTAACG
GCAAAAGCACCGCCGGACATCAGCGCTAGCGGAGTGTATACTGGCTTACTATGTTGGCACTGATGAGGGT
GTCAGTGAAGTGCTTCATGTGGCAGGAGAAAAAAGGCTGCACCGGTGCGTCAGCAGAATATGTGATACAG
GATATATTCCGCTTCCTCGCTCACTGACTCGCTACGCTCGGTCGTTCGACTGCGGCGAGCGGAAATGGCT
TACGAACGGGGCGGAGATTTCCTGGAAGATGCCAGGAAGATACTTAACAGGGAAGTGAGAGGGCCGCGGC
AAAGCCGTTTTTCCATAGGCTCCGCCCCCCTGACAAGCATCACGAAATCTGACGCTCAAATCAGTGGTGG
CGAAACCCGACAGGACTATAAAGATACCAGGCGTTTCCCCCTGGCGGCTCCCTCGTGCGCTCTCCTGTTC
CTGCCTTTCGGTTTACCGGTGTCATTCCGCTGTTATGGCCGCGTTTGTCTCATTCCACGCCTGACACTCA
GTTCCGGGTAGGCAGTTCGCTCCAAGCTGGACTGTATGCACGAACCCCCCGTTCAGTCCGACCGCTGCGC
CTTATCCGGTAACTATCGTCTTGAGTCCAACCCGGAAAGACATGCAAAAGCACCACTGGCAGCAGCCACT
GGTAATTGATTTAGAGGAGTTAGTCTTGAAGTCATGCGCCGGTTAAGGCTAAACTGAAAGGACAAGTTTT
GGTGACTGCGCTCCTCCAAGCCAGTTACCTCGGTTCAAAGAGTTGGTAGCTCAGAGAACCTTCGAAAAAC
CGCCCTGCAAGGCGGTTTTTTCGTTTTCAGAGCAAGAGATTACGCGCAGACCAAAACGATCTCAAGAAGA
TCATCTTATTAATCAGATAAAATATTTCTAGGCTCATGAGCCCGAAGTGGCGAGCCCGATCTTCCCCATC
GGTGATGTCGGCGATATAGGCGCCAGCAACCGCACCTGTGGCGCCGGTGATGCCGGCCACGATGCGTCCG
GCGTAGAGGATCTGCTCATGTTTGACAGCTTATC
